>Addgene plasmid #135015 | UPRT-mCh-Nluc-P2A-neo-UPRT | depositor full sequence | sequence record 259421 | UPRT-mCh-Nluc-P2A-neo-UPRT sequence 8357 bps
GACGAAAGGGCCTCGTGATACGCCTATTTTTATAGGTTAATGTCATGATAATAATGGTTTCTTAGACGTC
AGGTGGCACTTTTCGGGGAAATGTGCGCGGAACCCCTATTTGTTTATTTTTCTAAATACATTCAAATATG
TATCCGCTCATGAGACAATAACCCTGATAAATGCTTCAATAATATTGAAAAAGGAAGAGTATGAGTATTC
AACATTTCCGTGTCGCCCTTATTCCCTTTTTTGCGGCATTTTGCCTTCCTGTTTTTGCTCACCCAGAAAC
GCTGGTGAAAGTAAAAGATGCTGAAGATCAGTTGGGTGCACGAGTGGGTTACATCGAACTGGATCTCAAC
AGCGGTAAGATCCTTGAGAGTTTTCGCCCCGAAGAACGTTTTCCAATGATGAGCACTTTTAAAGTTCTGC
TATGTGGCGCGGTATTATCCCGTATTGACGCCGGGCAAGAGCAACTCGGTCGCCGCATACACTATTCTCA
GAATGACTTGGTTGAGTACTCACCAGTCACAGAAAAGCATCTTACGGATGGCATGACAGTAAGAGAATTA
TGCAGTGCTGCCATAACCATGAGTGATAACACTGCGGCCAACTTACTTCTGACAACGATCGGAGGACCGA
AGGAGCTAACCGCTTTTTTGCACAACATGGGGGATCATGTAACTCGCCTTGATCGTTGGGAACCGGAGCT
GAATGAAGCCATACCAAACGACGAGCGTGACACCACGATGCCTGTAGCAATGGCAACAACGTTGCGCAAA
CTATTAACTGGCGAACTACTTACTCTAGCTTCCCGGCAACAATTAATAGACTGGATGGAGGCGGATAAAG
TTGCAGGACCACTTCTGCGCTCGGCCCTTCCGGCTGGCTGGTTTATTGCTGATAAATCTGGAGCCGGTGA
GCGTGGGTCTCGCGGTATCATTGCAGCACTGGGGCCAGATGGTAAGCCCTCCCGTATCGTAGTTATCTAC
ACGACGGGGAGTCAGGCAACTATGGATGAACGAAATAGACAGATCGCTGAGATAGGTGCCTCACTGATTA
AGCATTGGTAACTGTCAGACCAAGTTTACTCATATATACTTTAGATTGATTTAAAACTTCATTTTTAATT
TAAAAGGATCTAGGTGAAGATCCTTTTTGATAATCTCATGACCAAAATCCCTTAACGTGAGTTTTCGTTC
CACTGAGCGTCAGACCCCGTAGAAAAGATCAAAGGATCTTCTTGAGATCCTTTTTTTCTGCGCGTAATCT
GCTGCTTGCAAACAAAAAAACCACCGCTACCAGCGGTGGTTTGTTTGCCGGATCAAGAGCTACCAACTCT
TTTTCCGAAGGTAACTGGCTTCAGCAGAGCGCAGATACCAAATACTGTTCTTCTAGTGTAGCCGTAGTTA
GGCCACCACTTCAAGAACTCTGTAGCACCGCCTACATACCTCGCTCTGCTAATCCTGTTACCAGTGGCTG
CTGCCAGTGGCGATAAGTCGTGTCTTACCGGGTTGGACTCAAGACGATAGTTACCGGATAAGGCGCAGCG
GTCGGGCTGAACGGGGGGTTCGTGCACACAGCCCAGCTTGGAGCGAACGACCTACACCGAACTGAGATAC
CTACAGCGTGAGCTATGAGAAAGCGCCACGCTTCCCGAAGGGAGAAAGGCGGACAGGTATCCGGTAAGCG
GCAGGGTCGGAACAGGAGAGCGCACGAGGGAGCTTCCAGGGGGAAACGCCTGGTATCTTTATAGTCCTGT
CGGGTTTCGCCACCTCTGACTTGAGCGTCGATTTTTGTGATGCTCGTCAGGGGGGCGGAGCCTATGGAAA
AACGCCAGCAACGCGGCCTTTTTACGGTTCCTGGCCTTTTGCTGGCCTTTTGCTCACATGTTCTTTCCTG
CGTTATCCCCTGATTCTGTGGATAACCGTATTACCGCCTTTGAGTGAGCTGATACCGCTCGCCGCAGCCG
AACGACCGAGCGCAGCGAGTCAGTGAGCGAGGAAGCGGAAGAGCGCCCAATACGCAAACCGCCTCTCCCC
GCGCGTTGGCCGATTCATTAATGCAGCTGGCACGACAGGTTTCCCGACTGGAAAGCGGGCAGTGAGCGCA
ACGCAATTAATGTGAGTTAGCTCACTCATTAGGCACCCCAGGCTTTACACTTTATGCTTCCGGCTCGTAT
GTTGTGTGGAATTGTGAGCGGATAACAATTTCACACAGGAAACAGCTATGACCATGATTACGCCAAGCTT
GCATGCCTGCAGAGTTATAAGCACCAAGCTAAACAAATATTAAAAAGCATCGGGAATGATCAAGGAGTAG
AAAAATGTTCTATTGATAGTGGAAATTATGTCTTCCACTACATTGTAAATGATGGTATTATTTATATGAC
TTTATCGGGAAAGTCATACCCGAAGAAGTTGGCTTTTTCTTTTCTAGATGAAATAAAAAGGTTATTTATT
GAAGAACTAGGGAGAGAATTTGCAAATAGAGATGAATTCAAGAGCCTGATTGATGCAATAGATAAGCCGT
ATTATTTCATAAAGTTTGACCGAATAATTCAACGATGCAAATCCGAATATAAGGACCCAAACTCGAACAA
GTCGCTACAAAAACTAAATGACTCGCTAATTGAGGTATGTTTACTACTTGTTTTTAACCATAATGCTCAA
AAAAATTAACAATTCAGGTAACTAATATAATGAGAAGAAATGTGGATGATATTTTACTGAGAGGTGAAAA
TCTTAATGATGTTGAAAGAAAAGCCAATGATTTAAAATTTGCATCCCTGGAATTTTCTAGAGCTGCAAAA
AAGCTTTCATTGCATGCATTAATTCAAAAATATGCACCAATATTGGCCTTATCGGCTATAGTTTTGATCA
TCATTATATGGAAGCTTATTTTATAAATTCAAATTTCTAAATTGCGGAATAAAAAAAACTTTGAACATTA
GCGCCATAACTTTTTTTTTGAAAAAATTTTTGCAAGTATTACGTTTAAAAGTGCTTTATAAATTTTACTT
AAAATCAATAGTAAACTCAATTGAGAGCTTTCAATCAGCTCAGAATGAGTTGGTTATAAACAGTAATAAT
AGAAAGCGTTAGGGCTATAAAAATGACCAAATAAGTCATTTAGCATCATAAGTATATACATTAGATACAG
AATGAGTTCAAAATAAATAAAAAATTAGACTTACTTACAAATTCTAAGCTATAGTATAAAAGAACTAAGA
AGATTTGATGAATTTGCTATACCATTTTAAATATTTGTTTATAGTTTTTTGATATTAATATAAGGACTAT
TAAGTGAAAAGGAAACTACACATATTTCCGCCAATTCATTGTATTGCATCGCACACATAAATGAAAGATT
AAAAGAAAAGAAATTCTATTATCTAGTATTAAAATAATACCAATAATAAGCAACACTTTTTTGTTATTTT
TTATTATAAAGATTAATTTGCTACTTTAAATTGAAAAAAACTTTACAGGTTTATACAAATTCGTACATCA
CATGTATACAATGCTACATACATTACTTGATAAATATTACGACGTGAAACGTATTAATTTAAACGAATCT
TAGTTATGTAAATAAAAAAAGGTTAGATTTTAGTAAAAAAAAAAGACCAAATTTTATATTAAATATAAAT
CTTGCATTGAATGCATTTATGTCAAATTGCATGCACCTTGCCGCCCACCATGCATAGACGCGCGCCAATA
CGTATTAATAGACGATTACATGACAAAGTTTAGAGATTAAATAAAAATCAAGTATAAATTTAGAATAGAC
AACATGTAAAAAGTGAGATGAATCTTTTTACGATACGTACAGTGCGCATTAAAAATCCAAAGTATATTTT
TATTTTCCTGCGTGCGTATACATATCTTTAAATACTTGGATAAAGAGATAATAAGAATTGTACGGCAAGC
AAAGTAGTAGTTTAATAGAGCAGTTTTTATATTTTATATATAGCTTACTTACAATATAGATTTTTTTTTT
TCATAGATTTCGGGCATATTACACAAGTAACAAAAGATGGCCATCATCAAGGAGTTCATGCGCTTCAAGG
TGCACATGGAGGGCTCCGTGAACGGCCACGAGTTCGAGATCGAGGGCGAGGGCGAGGGCCGCCCCTACGA
GGGCACCCAGACCGCCAAGCTGAAGGTGACCAAGGGTGGCCCCCTGCCCTTCGCCTGGGACATCCTGTCC
CCTCAGTTCATGTACGGCTCCAAGGCCTACGTGAAGCACCCCGCCGACATCCCCGACTACTTGAAGCTGT
CCTTCCCCGAGGGCTTCAAGTGGGAGCGCGTGATGAACTTCGAGGACGGCGGCGTGGTGACCGTGACCCA
GGACTCCTCCCTGCAGGACGGCGAGTTCATCTACAAGGTGAAGCTGCGCGGCACCAACTTCCCCTCCGAC
GGCCCCGTAATGCAGAAGAAGACCATGGGCTGGGAGGCCTCCTCCGAGCGGATGTACCCCGAGGACGGCG
CCCTGAAGGGCGAGATCAAGCAGAGGCTGAAGCTGAAGGACGGCGGCCACTACGACGCTGAGGTCAAGAC
CACCTACAAGGCCAAGAAGCCCGTGCAGCTGCCCGGCGCCTACAACGTCAACATCAAGTTGGACATCACC
TCCCACAACGAGGACTACACCATCGTGGAACAGTACGAACGCGCCGAGGGCCGCCACTCCACCGGCGGCA
TGGACGAGCTGTACAAGTAAATCAATATTGTTCTTGGAGTTGTTCTTAACAGCTTATTTCCTGAACACAG
ATACGTATTGCAACTTAAATAGAAATATGAATTACACAAGTTATCACTTCTTGTAGACAATTTCTTATTA
CATTATTCAGATCTCAGTTCTATTCTCATTTGAAAGCTAAAAAAAAAGATGATAAATTGTCTAATCAATG
CTAATAAACTCTAAATTTAGCAAGAAAATTCTATTATAATTGTTAGTCAATGATAACTAATATTATGGAT
AGAAGGTGGGCTAGTTTGAATCAAAATAGTTACTAAGTAATGTGTAGTTCGATACGATTTTTTCCTTCTT
TTTAAACGAAAGTGTTTAAATTATGTGCGTGTTGTTTTCCTGAGCACAGTATTAGAAATTAATTAAGTTG
ATTTGTCAGGTGATGTTTATTACCAAAGTTCAAGTCCGAAAATAGAGCTGCCATTTAACAATAAAAAAGA
GCGGTCCAAATTTAGGCAAAACAAATTTTTTAAAAAAAGCTCCAAGTCCGGGAATTGAACCCGGGTCATC
CGCGTGACAGGCGGATATACTAGGTGGGGAAACTAAATATACTGAAATTCGGTAGATTCTATATCTCACG
GGACAGCTTTTCACACACACTTAGTTCTATATTGCGTCATAACTTTTGTTTTTTTTTGTTGCACTTTTTT
TCTCTTATATTCAAGTAAGTGGTTTAGATTCTCTAAGGGCGGGAATATGAATTAGTGGCAATTCAAAGGA
TTTAAACGATCAGGCGCCTGCACACCAAACTCTAATTCGTACACAGCATGCCCGAGGTTATAGATATAGA
TACTGCGAAATTATTTTCATTGTTTCAGTTAAGAAATAATAAAATATTTTATTATAGTTATTTTCCAAAT
TTATTTGAGATTTTTGTATTGAAGTTTAGCCGTCGACATGGTCTTCACACTCGAAGATTTCGTTGGGGAC
TGGCGACAGACAGCCGGCTACAACCTGGACCAAGTCCTTGAACAGGGAGGTGTGTCCAGTTTGTTTCAGA
ATCTCGGGGTGTCCGTAACTCCGATCCAAAGGATTGTCCTGAGCGGTGAAAATGGGCTGAAGATCGACAT
CCATGTCATCATCCCGTATGAAGGTCTGAGCGGCGACCAAATGGGCCAGATCGAAAAAATTTTTAAGGTG
GTGTACCCTGTGGATGATCATCACTTTAAGGTGATCCTGCACTATGGCACACTGGTAATCGACGGGGTTA
CGCCGAACATGATCGACTATTTCGGACGGCCGTATGAAGGCATCGCCGTGTTCGACGGCAAAAAGATCAC
TGTAACAGGGACCCTGTGGAACGGCAACAAAATTATCGACGAGCGCCTGATCAACCCCGACGGCTCCCTG
CTGTTCCGAGTAACCATCAACGGAGTGACCGGCTGGCGGCTGTGCGAACGCATTCTGGCGGCTAGCGGAA
GCGGAGCTACTAACTTCAGCCTGCTGAAGCAGGCTGGAGACGTGGAGGAGAACCCTGGACCTATGATTGA
ACAAGATGGTTTACACGCTGGTTCTCCCGCCGCTTGGGTCGAAAGACTTTTCGGTTATGACTGGGCTCAA
CAAACCATCGGTTGCTCTGATGCCGCCGTCTTCCGTCTTTCTGCTCAAGGTCGTCCTGTTCTTTTCGTCA
AGACCGACCTTTCTGGTGCCCTTAATGAACTTCAAGATGAAGCTGCCCGTCTTTCTTGGCTTGCCACCAC
CGGTGTTCCTTGCGCTGCTGTCCTTGACGTTGTCACTGAAGCCGGTAGAGACTGGCTTCTTTTAGGTGAA
GTCCCCGGTCAAGATCTTCTTTCTTCTCACCTTGCTCCTGCCGAAAAAGTTTCTATCATGGCTGATGCTA
TGCGTCGTCTTCATACCCTTGATCCCGCTACCTGCCCTTTCGACCACCAAGCCAAACATCGTATCGAACG
TGCTCGTACTCGTATGGAAGCCGGTCTTGTCGATCAAGATGATCTTGACGAAGAACATCAAGGTCTTGCC
CCTGCCGAACTTTTCGCCAGACTTAAGGCCCGTATGCCCGACGGTGAAGATCTTGTCGTCACCCATGGTG
ATGCCTGCTTACCCAATATCATGGTTGAAAATGGTCGTTTTTCTGGTTTCATCGACTGTGGTCGTCTTGG
TGTCGCCGACCGTTATCAAGATATTGCCTTAGCTACCCGTGATATTGCTGAAGAACTTGGTGGTGAATGG
GCTGACCGTTTCCTTGTCCTTTACGGTATCGCCGCTCCCGATTCTCAACGTATCGCCTTCTATCGTCTTC
TTGACGAATTCTTCTGATTAATTAAGCGCATGCAATCTATAACTAATTCCAAAATTAGTGAATAAAAATG
ATAGAAAAGACTATAAGCTCGAAATTGTGTTTATTACGTACTATAATATGCCAATCTTCTTATATATTGA
AAAGTTATTATGAATTTAATAAATAAACTTTACCGAATATATAAGAGAGAAAAAAAGGAGGACTTAAGAA
TAAGTGACAAAGAAGAGCCATTAATAATATCAAAAACAAGAATGGCACTATTAGAACTAGAAATTAAAAC
TTTAGCTTACATTCTTTCTAGAGAATTAAAAACGAGTTCTCAAATTTCTAATCTATCCGAAATCAAATGG
GCAGAAATTACCACTGATGACTTGGATAGACTTGAATCCATCTTGTTTGAAAATGTCTACGAAATAGAAA
TTAACCCGATAGTTAAGTCATTAATCTCTATTTTGAGAGGACTATTAGATACACGTAACAAGTTTTTTAA
TGGCAAAGCGATGCCGTTCTATGTAAAATTAAAGAATGAGAATGTTCAAAGTACATTTATTTTAGAAGAA
AGCGTTAATTTTCCATTTAGAAACGATAGATTAATCAAACAATGTGAAAATATAAACTCTAGTAATGCTA
CTCCAAAATCATATTTCTCTTCAAGAACCCCAAGAAACCTTCCAGACTTTAATCAAAAGGTAGAATTGCC
AATTAAAAGTAGGTCGAACCATATAAATTTAATTTCTTCAACTCCAAGAAGTACTTCGTGTCAAACACCT
AGGACAAAGAATCACATGAAACATACGAATTTAGATTATTCTACACCAAAATCCGAAATAAATAAAAAAA
ATTATTATATTTTTAGTGATTCAAATACCCCAAGAAGAAGCTCAAAAACTGGAATTTGTGGCAATTCGAA
AATATCTAACAACCAGCAAGGAAGTATAATCCCGGGTACCGAGCTCGAATTCACTGGCCGTCGTTTTACA
ACGTCGTGACTGGGAAAACCCTGGCGTTACCCAACTTAATCGCCTTGCAGCACATCCCCCTTTCGCCAGC
TGGCGTAATAGCGAAGAGGCCCGCACCGATCGCCCTTCCCAACAGTTGCGCAGCCTGAATGGCGAATGGC
GCCTGATGCGGTATTTTCTCCTTACGCATCTGTGCGGTATTTCACACCGCATATGGTGCACTCTCAGTAC
AATCTGCTCTGATGCCGCATAGTTAAGCCAGCCCCGACACCCGCCAACACCCGCTGACGCGCCCTGACGG
GCTTGTCTGCTCCCGGCATCCGCTTACAGACAAGCTGTGACCGTCTCCGGGAGCTGCATGTGTCAGAGGT
TTTCACCGTCATCACCGAAACGCGCGA
Features (pLannotate 1.2.2; 16 found; start..end, strand, type, name):
     96..200     +  promoter       AmpR promoter: bla
    201..1061    +  CDS            AmpR: β-lactamase; bla; confers resistance to ampicillin, carbenicillin, and related antibiotics
   1232..1820    +  rep_origin     ori: high-copy-number ColE1/pMB1/pBR322/pUC origin of replication
   2003..2095    +  CDS            lacI (fragment): lac repressor; lacI; The lac repressor binds to the lac operator to inhibit transcription in E. coli. This inhibition can be relieved by adding lactose or isopropyl-β-D-thiogalactopyranoside (IPTG).
   2108..2129    +  protein_bind   CAP binding site: CAP binding activates transcription in the presence of cAMP. E. coli catabolite activator protein
   2144..2174    +  promoter       lac promoter: promoter for the E. coli lac operon
   2182..2198    +  protein_bind   lac operator: The lac repressor binds to the lac operator to inhibit transcription in E. coli. This inhibition can be relieved by adding lactose or isopropyl-β-D-thiogalactopyranoside (IPTG). lac repressor encoded by lacI
   2235..2252    -  misc_feature   MCS (fragment): pUC18/19 multiple cloning site
   4027..4707    +  CDS            Blue102: Blue102 is a fluorescent protein published in 2010, derived from Discosoma sp..
   5638..6150    +  CDS            Nluc: NanoLuc® luciferase human codon-optimized
   6223..7014    +  CDS            neo: KKA2_KLEPN - Also known as kan, nptII. Experimental evidence at protein level: Swiss-Prot protein existence level 1. Resistance to kanamycin, neomycin, paromomycin, ribostamycin, butirosin and gentamicin B. From Klebsiella pneumoniae.
   7828..7844    -  rep_origin     SV40 ori (fragment): SV40 origin of replication
   7941..7962    -  misc_feature   MCS (fragment): pUC18/19 multiple cloning site
   7959..8116    +  CDS            lacZα (fragment): LacZα fragment of β-galactosidase; lacZ fragment
   8122..8221    -  misc_feature   bom (fragment): basis of mobility region from pBR322
   8323..1       -  CDS            rop (fragment) (across the origin): Rop protein, which maintains plasmids at low copy number; rop
