>Addgene plasmid #135015 | UPRT-mCh-Nluc-P2A-neo-UPRT | addgene full sequence | sequence record 266476 | Addgene NGS Result
GGTTTATACAAATTCGTACATCACATGTATACAATGCTACATACATTACTTGATAAATATTACGACGTGA
AACGTATTAATTTAAACGAATCTTAGTTATGTAAATAAAAAAAGGTTAGATTTTAGTAAAAAAAAAAGAC
CAAATTTTATATTAAATATAAATCTTGCATTGAATGCATTTATGTCAAATTGCATGCACCTTGCCGCCCA
CCATGCATAGACGCGCGCCAATACGTATTAATAGACGATTACATGACAAAGTTTAGAGATTAAATAAAAA
TCAAGTATAAATTTAGAATAGACAACATGTAAAAAGTGAGATGAATCTTTTTACGATACGTACAGTGCGC
ATTAAAAATCCAAAGTATATTTTTATTTTCCTGCGTGCGTATACATATCTTTAAATACTTGGATAAAGAG
ATAATAAGAATTGTACGGCAAGCAAAGTAGTAGTTTAATAGAGCAGTTTTTATATTTTATATATAGCTTA
CTTACAATATAGATTTTTTTTTTTCATAGATTTCGGGCATATTACACAAGTAACAAAAGATGGCCATCAT
CAAGGAGTTCATGCGCTTCAAGGTGCACATGGAGGGCTCCGTGAACGGCCACGAGTTCGAGATCGAGGGC
GAGGGCGAGGGCCGCCCCTACGAGGGCACCCAGACCGCCAAGCTGAAGGTGACCAAGGGTGGCCCCCTGC
CCTTCGCCTGGGACATCCTGTCCCCTCAGTTCATGTACGGCTCCAAGGCCTACGTGAAGCACCCCGCCGA
CATCCCCGACTACTTGAAGCTGTCCTTCCCCGAGGGCTTCAAGTGGGAGCGCGTGATGAACTTCGAGGAC
GGCGGCGTGGTGACCGTGACCCAGGACTCCTCCCTGCAGGACGGCGAGTTCATCTACAAGGTGAAGCTGC
GCGGCACCAACTTCCCCTCCGACGGCCCCGTAATGCAGAAGAAGACCATGGGCTGGGAGGCCTCCTCCGA
GCGGATGTACCCCGAGGACGGCGCCCTGAAGGGCGAGATCAAGCAGAGGCTGAAGCTGAAGGACGGCGGC
CACTACGACGCTGAGGTCAAGACCACCTACAAGGCCAAGAAGCCCGTGCAGCTGCCCGGCGCCTACAACG
TCAACATCAAGTTGGACATCACCTCCCACAACGAGGACTACACCATCGTGGAACAGTACGAACGCGCCGA
GGGCCGCCACTCCACCGGCGGCATGGACGAGCTGTACAAGTAAATCAATATTGTTCTTGGAGTTGTTCTT
AACAGCTTATTTCCTGAACACAGATACGTATTGCAACTTAAATAGAAATATGAATTACACAAGTTATCAC
TTCTTGTAGACAATTTCTTATTACATTATTCAGATCTCAGTTCTATTCTCATTTGAAAGCTAAAAAAAAA
GATGATAAATTGTCTAATCAATGCTAATAAACTCTAAATTTAGCAAGAAAATTCTATTATAATTGTTAGT
CAATGATAACTAATATTATGGATAGAAGGTGGGCTAGTTTGAATCAAAATAGTTACTAAGTAATGTGTAG
TTCGATACGATTTTTTCCTTCTTTTTAAACGAAAGTGTTTAAATTATGTGCGTGTTGTTTTCCTGAGCAC
AGTATTAGAAATTAATTAAGTTGATTTGTCAGGTGATGTTTATTACCAAAGTTCAAGTCCGAAAATAGAG
CTGCCATTTAACAATAAAAAAGAGCGGTCCAAATTTAGGCAAAACAAATTTTTTAAAAAAAGCTCCAAGT
CCGGGAATTGAACCCGGGTCATCCGCGTGACAGGCGGATATACTAGGTGGGGAAACTAAATATACTGAAA
TTCGGTAGATTCTATATCTCACGGGACAGCTTTTCACACACACTTAGTTCTATATTGCGTCATAACTTTT
GTTTTTTTTGTTGCACTTTTTTTCTCTTATATTCAAGTAAGTGGTTTAGATTCTCTAAGGGCGGGAATAT
GAATTAGTGGCAATTCAAAGGATTTAAACGATCAGGCGCCTGCACACCAAACTCTAATTCGTACACAGCA
TGCCCGAGGTTATAGATATAGATACTGCGAAATTATTTTCATTGTTTCAGTTAAGAAATAATAAAATATT
TTATTATAGTTATTTTCCAAATTTATTTGAGATTTTTGTATTGAAGTTTAGCCGTCGACATGGTCTTCAC
ACTCGAAGATTTCGTTGGGGACTGGCGACAGACAGCCGGCTACAACCTGGACCAAGTCCTTGAACAGGGA
GGTGTGTCCAGTTTGTTTCAGAATCTCGGGGTGTCCGTAACTCCGATCCAAAGGATTGTCCTGAGCGGTG
AAAATGGGCTGAAGATCGACATCCATGTCATCATCCCGTATGAAGGTCTGAGCGGCGACCAAATGGGCCA
GATCGAAAAAATTTTTAAGGTGGTGTACCCTGTGGATGATCATCACTTTAAGGTGATCCTGCACTATGGC
ACACTGGTAATCGACGGGGTTACGCCGAACATGATCGACTATTTCGGACGGCCGTATGAAGGCATCGCCG
TGTTCGACGGCAAAAAGATCACTGTAACAGGGACCCTGTGGAACGGCAACAAAATTATCGACGAGCGCCT
GATCAACCCCGACGGCTCCCTGCTGTTCCGAGTAACCATCAACGGAGTGACCGGCTGGCGGCTGTGCGAA
CGCATTCTGGCGGCTAGCGGAAGCGGAGCTACTAACTTCAGCCTGCTGAAGCAGGCTGGAGACGTGGAGG
AGAACCCTGGACCTATGATTGAACAAGATGGTTTACACGCTGGTTCTCCCGCCGCTTGGGTCGAAAGACT
TTTCGGTTATGACTGGGCTCAACAAACCATCGGTTGCTCTGATGCCGCCGTCTTCCGTCTTTCTGCTCAA
GGTCGTCCTGTTCTTTTCGTCAAGACCGACCTTTCTGGTGCCCTTAATGAACTTCAAGATGAAGCTGCCC
GTCTTTCTTGGCTTGCCACCACCGGTGTTCCTTGCGCTGCTGTCCTTGACGTTGTCACTGAAGCCGGTAG
AGACTGGCTTCTTTTAGGTGAAGTCCCCGGTCAAGATCTTCTTTCTTCTCACCTTGCTCCTGCCGAAAAA
GTTTCTATCATGGCTGATGCTATGCGTCGTCTTCATACCCTTGATCCCGCTACCTGCCCTTTCGACCACC
AAGCCAAACATCGTATCGAACGTGCTCGTACTCGTATGGAAGCCGGTCTTGTCGATCAAGATGATCTTGA
CGAAGAACATCAAGGTCTTGCCCCTGCCGAACTTTTCGCCAGACTTAAGGCCCGTATGCCCGACGGTGAA
GATCTTGTCGTCACCCATGGTGATGCCTGCTTACCCAATATCATGGTTGAAAATGGTCGTTTTTCTGGTT
TCATCGACTGTGGTCGTCTTGGTGTCGCCGACCGTTATCAAGATATTGCCTTAGCTACCCGTGATATTGC
TGAAGAACTTGGTGGTGAATGGGCTGACCGTTTCCTTGTCCTTTACGGTATCGCCGCTCCCGATTCTCAA
CGTATCGCCTTCTATCGTCTTCTTGACGAATTCTTCTGATTAATTAAGCGCATGCAATCTATAACTAATT
CCAAAATTAGTGAATAAAAATGATAGAAAAGACTATAAGCTCGAAATTGTGTTTATTACGTACTATAATA
TGCCAATCTTCTTATATATTGAAAAGTTATTATGAATTTAATAAATAAACTTTACCGAATATATAAGAGA
GAAAAAAAGGAGGACTTAAGAATAAGTGACAAAGAAGAGCCATTAATAATATCAAAAACAAGAATGGCAC
TATTAGAACTAGAAATTAAAACTTTAGCTTACATTCTTTCTAGAGAATTAAAAACGAGTTCTCAAATTTC
TAATCTATCCGAAATCAAATGGGCAGAAATTACCACTGATGACTTGGATAGACTTGAATCCATCTTGTTT
GAAAATGTCTACGAAATAGAAATTAACCCGATAGTTAAGTCATTAATCTCTATTTTGAGAGGACTATTAG
ATACACGTAACAAGTTTTTTAATGGCAAAGCGATGCCGTTCTATGTAAAATTAAAGAATGAGAATGTTCA
AAGTACATTTATTTTAGAAGAAAGCGTTAATTTTCCATTTAGAAACGATAGATTAATCAAACAATGTGAA
AATATAAACTCTAGTAATGCTACTCCAAAATCATATTTCTCTTCAAGAACCCCAAGAAACCTTCCAGACT
TTAATCAAAAGGTAGAATTGCCAATTAAAAGTAGGTCGAACCATATAAATTTAATTTCTTCAACTCCAAG
AAGTACTTCGTGTCAAACACCTAGGACAAAGAATCACATGAAACATACGAATTTAGATTATTCTACACCA
AAATCCGAAATAAATAAAAAAAATTATTATATTTTTAGTGATTCAAATACCCCAAGAAGAAGCTCAAAAA
CTGGAATTTGTGGCAATTCGAAAATATCTAACAACCAGCAAGGAAGTATAATCCCGGGTACCGAGCTCGA
ATTCACTGGCCGTCGTTTTACAACGTCGTGACTGGGAAAACCCTGGCGTTACCCAACTTAATCGCCTTGC
AGCACATCCCCCTTTCGCCAGCTGGCGTAATAGCGAAGAGGCCCGCACCGATCGCCCTTCCCAACAGTTG
CGCAGCCTGAATGGCGAATGGCGCCTGATGCGGTATTTTCTCCTTACGCATCTGTGCGGTATTTCACACC
GCATATGGTGCACTCTCAGTACAATCTGCTCTGATGCCGCATAGTTAAGCCAGCCCCGACACCCGCCAAC
ACCCGCTGACGCGCCCTGACGGGCTTGTCTGCTCCCGGCATCCGCTTACAGACAAGCTGTGACCGTCTCC
GGGAGCTGCATGTGTCAGAGGTTTTCACCGTCATCACCGAAACGCGCGAGACGAAAGGGCCTCGTGATAC
GCCTATTTTTATAGGTTAATGTCATGATAATAATGGTTTCTTAGACGTCAGGTGGCACTTTTCGGGGAAA
TGTGCGCGGAACCCCTATTTGTTTATTTTTCTAAATACATTCAAATATGTATCCGCTCATGAGACAATAA
CCCTGATAAATGCTTCAATAATATTGAAAAAGGAAGAGTATGAGTATTCAACATTTCCGTGTCGCCCTTA
TTCCCTTTTTTGCGGCATTTTGCCTTCCTGTTTTTGCTCACCCAGAAACGCTGGTGAAAGTAAAAGATGC
TGAAGATCAGTTGGGTGCACGAGTGGGTTACATCGAACTGGATCTCAACAGCGGTAAGATCCTTGAGAGT
TTTCGCCCCGAAGAACGTTTTCCAATGATGAGCACTTTTAAAGTTCTGCTATGTGGCGCGGTATTATCCC
GTATTGACGCCGGGCAAGAGCAACTCGGTCGCCGCATACACTATTCTCAGAATGACTTGGTTGAGTACTC
ACCAGTCACAGAAAAGCATCTTACGGATGGCATGACAGTAAGAGAATTATGCAGTGCTGCCATAACCATG
AGTGATAACACTGCGGCCAACTTACTTCTGACAACGATCGGAGGACCGAAGGAGCTAACCGCTTTTTTGC
ACAACATGGGGGATCATGTAACTCGCCTTGATCGTTGGGAACCGGAGCTGAATGAAGCCATACCAAACGA
CGAGCGTGACACCACGATGCCTGTAGCAATGGCAACAACGTTGCGCAAACTATTAACTGGCGAACTACTT
ACTCTAGCTTCCCGGCAACAATTAATAGACTGGATGGAGGCGGATAAAGTTGCAGGACCACTTCTGCGCT
CGGCCCTTCCGGCTGGCTGGTTTATTGCTGATAAATCTGGAGCCGGTGAGCGTGGGTCTCGCGGTATCAT
TGCAGCACTGGGGCCAGATGGTAAGCCCTCCCGTATCGTAGTTATCTACACGACGGGGAGTCAGGCAACT
ATGGATGAACGAAATAGACAGATCGCTGAGATAGGTGCCTCACTGATTAAGCATTGGTAACTGTCAGACC
AAGTTTACTCATATATACTTTAGATTGATTTAAAACTTCATTTTTAATTTAAAAGGATCTAGGTGAAGAT
CCTTTTTGATAATCTCATGACCAAAATCCCTTAACGTGAGTTTTCGTTCCACTGAGCGTCAGACCCCGTA
GAAAAGATCAAAGGATCTTCTTGAGATCCTTTTTTTCTGCGCGTAATCTGCTGCTTGCAAACAAAAAAAC
CACCGCTACCAGCGGTGGTTTGTTTGCCGGATCAAGAGCTACCAACTCTTTTTCCGAAGGTAACTGGCTT
CAGCAGAGCGCAGATACCAAATACTGTTCTTCTAGTGTAGCCGTAGTTAGGCCACCACTTCAAGAACTCT
GTAGCACCGCCTACATACCTCGCTCTGCTAATCCTGTTACCAGTGGCTGCTGCCAGTGGCGATAAGTCGT
GTCTTACCGGGTTGGACTCAAGACGATAGTTACCGGATAAGGCGCAGCGGTCGGGCTGAACGGGGGGTTC
GTGCACACAGCCCAGCTTGGAGCGAACGACCTACACCGAACTGAGATACCTACAGCGTGAGCTATGAGAA
AGCGCCACGCTTCCCGAAGGGAGAAAGGCGGACAGGTATCCGGTAAGCGGCAGGGTCGGAACAGGAGAGC
GCACGAGGGAGCTTCCAGGGGGAAACGCCTGGTATCTTTATAGTCCTGTCGGGTTTCGCCACCTCTGACT
TGAGCGTCGATTTTTGTGATGCTCGTCAGGGGGGCGGAGCCTATGGAAAAACGCCAGCAACGCGGCCTTT
TTACGGTTCCTGGCCTTTTGCTGGCCTTTTGCTCACATGTTCTTTCCTGCGTTATCCCCTGATTCTGTGG
ATAACCGTATTACCGCCTTTGAGTGAGCTGATACCGCTCGCCGCAGCCGAACGACCGAGCGCAGCGAGTC
AGTGAGCGAGGAAGCGGAAGAGCGCCCAATACGCAAACCGCCTCTCCCCGCGCGTTGGCCGATTCATTAA
TGCAGCTGGCACGACAGGTTTCCCGACTGGAAAGCGGGCAGTGAGCGCAACGCAATTAATGTGAGTTAGC
TCACTCATTAGGCACCCCAGGCTTTACACTTTATGCTTCCGGCTCGTATGTTGTGTGGAATTGTGAGCGG
ATAACAATTTCACACAGGAAACAGCTATGACCATGATTACGCCAAGCTTGCATGCCTGCAGAGTTATAAG
CACCAAGCTAAACAAATATTAAAAAGCATCGGGAATGATCAAGGAGTAGAAAAATGTTCTATTGATAGTG
GAAATTATGTCTTCCACTACATTGTAAATGATGGTATTATTTATATGACTTTATCGGGAAAGTCATACCC
GAAGAAGTTGGCTTTTTCTTTTCTAGATGAAATAAAAAGGTTATTTATTGAAGAACTAGGGAGAGAATTT
GCAAATAGAGATGAATTCAAGAGCCTGATTGATGCAATAGATAAGCCGTATTATTTCATAAAGTTTGACC
GAATAATTCAACGATGCAAATCCGAATATAAGGACCCAAACTCGAACAAGTCGCTACAAAAACTAAATGA
CTCGCTAATTGAGGTATGTTTACTACTTGTTTTTAACCATAATGCTCAAAAAAATTAACAATTCAGGTAA
CTAATATAATGAGAAGAAATGTGGATGATATTTTACTGAGAGGTGAAAATCTTAATGATGTTGAAAGAAA
AGCCAATGATTTAAAATTTGCATCCCTGGAATTTTCTAGAGCTGCAAAAAAGCTTTCATTGCATGCATTA
ATTCAAAAATATGCACCAATATTGGCCTTATCGGCTATAGTTTTGATCATCATTATATGGAAGCTTATTT
TATAAATTCAAATTTCTAAATTGCGGAATAAAAAAAACTTTGAACATTAGCGCCATAACTTTTTTTTTGA
AAAAATTTTTGCAAGTATTACGTTTAAAAGTGCTTTATAAATTTTACTTAAAATCAATAGTAAACTCAAT
TGAGAGCTTTCAATCAGCTCAGAATGAGTTGGTTATAAACAGTAATAATAGAAAGCGTTAGGGCTATAAA
AATGACCAAATAAGTCATTTAGCATCATAAGTATATACATTAGATACAGAATGAGTTCAAAATAAATAAA
AAATTAGACTTACTTACAAATTCTAAGCTATAGTATAAAAGAACTAAGAAGATTTGATGAATTTGCTATA
CCATTTTAAATATTTGTTTATAGTTTTTTGATATTAATATAAGGACTATTAAGTGAAAAGGAAACTACAC
ATATTTCCGCCAATTCATTGTATTGCATCGCACACATAAATGAAAGATTAAAAGAAAAGAAATTCTATTA
TCTAGTATTAAAATAATACCAATAATAAGCAACACTTTTTTGTTATTTTTTATTATAAAGATTAATTTGC
TACTTTAAATTGAAAAAAACTTTACA
Features (pLannotate 1.2.2; 16 found; start..end, strand, type, name):
    550..1230    +  CDS            Blue102: Blue102 is a fluorescent protein published in 2010, derived from Discosoma sp..
   2160..2672    +  CDS            Nluc: NanoLuc® luciferase human codon-optimized
   2745..3536    +  CDS            neo: KKA2_KLEPN - Also known as kan, nptII. Experimental evidence at protein level: Swiss-Prot protein existence level 1. Resistance to kanamycin, neomycin, paromomycin, ribostamycin, butirosin and gentamicin B. From Klebsiella pneumoniae.
   4350..4366    -  rep_origin     SV40 ori (fragment): SV40 origin of replication
   4463..4484    -  misc_feature   MCS (fragment): pUC18/19 multiple cloning site
   4481..4638    +  CDS            lacZα (fragment): LacZα fragment of β-galactosidase; lacZ fragment
   4644..4743    -  misc_feature   bom (fragment): basis of mobility region from pBR322
   4845..4880    -  CDS            rop (fragment): Rop protein, which maintains plasmids at low copy number; rop
   4975..5079    +  promoter       AmpR promoter: bla
   5080..5940    +  CDS            AmpR: β-lactamase; bla; confers resistance to ampicillin, carbenicillin, and related antibiotics
   6111..6699    +  rep_origin     ori: high-copy-number ColE1/pMB1/pBR322/pUC origin of replication
   6882..6974    +  CDS            lacI (fragment): lac repressor; lacI; The lac repressor binds to the lac operator to inhibit transcription in E. coli. This inhibition can be relieved by adding lactose or isopropyl-β-D-thiogalactopyranoside (IPTG).
   6987..7008    +  protein_bind   CAP binding site: CAP binding activates transcription in the presence of cAMP. E. coli catabolite activator protein
   7023..7053    +  promoter       lac promoter: promoter for the E. coli lac operon
   7061..7077    +  protein_bind   lac operator: The lac repressor binds to the lac operator to inhibit transcription in E. coli. This inhibition can be relieved by adding lactose or isopropyl-β-D-thiogalactopyranoside (IPTG). lac repressor encoded by lacI
   7114..7131    -  misc_feature   MCS (fragment): pUC18/19 multiple cloning site
