[The description below was written by a language model from this plasmid's Addgene catalogue record and pLannotate feature annotations shown in this document.]
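Description:
UPRT-mCh-Nluc-P2A-neo-UPRT is a pUC19-based targeting plasmid of about 8.4 kb, built by Gibson assembly for genetic modification of the parasite Cryptosporidium parvum. In E. coli it is maintained at high copy through the ColE1/pUC origin and selected with ampicillin via the β-lactamase gene and its promoter. The remaining bacterial annotations (lac promoter and operator, CAP site, lacZα and polylinker fragments, short bom, rop and lacI fragments) are remnants of the pUC19 backbone. The very short "SV40 ori" hit is most likely a chance match.

The payload sits between the split halves of the pUC polylinker and is flanked by the C. parvum UPRT 5' and 3' UTR regions. These serve as homology arms that direct insertion of the cassette into the uracil phosphoribosyltransferase locus. Two expression units are carried, with the record naming the Cryptosporidium actin and enolase promoters but not saying which drives which. The first open reading frame is mCherry; the annotation tool labels it as a related Discosoma-derived fluorescent protein, Blue102, but the catalogue identifies it as mCherry. The second unit encodes NanoLuc luciferase followed by neo (aminoglycoside phosphotransferase). A P2A element named in the construct title would fit the short unannotated gap between them, although the purpose line describes the product as an Nluc-neo fusion. The promoters, UTRs and homology arms are not annotated in either feature table. The two sequence records differ by one nucleotide and in their start point, but list the same features.

The design gives transgenic parasites a red fluorescent marker, a luminescent readout and a drug-selection marker. The neo product confers resistance to aminoglycosides including paromomycin.
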