Addgene plasmid #135015: UPRT-mCh-Nluc-P2A-neo-UPRT
Purpose: Expresses mCherry protein and a fusion protein of Nluc-neo inserting into Cryptosporidium parvum UPRT locus
Depositing lab: David Sibley. Depositing organization: Washington University in Saint Louis. Publication: A Stem-Cell-Derived Platform Enables Complete Cryptosporidium Development In Vitro and Genetic Tractability. Wilke G, Funkhouser-Jones LJ, Wang Y, Ravindran S, Wang Q, Beatty WL, Baldridge MT, VanDussen KL, Shen B, Kuhlenschmidt MS, Kuhlenschmidt TB, Witola WH, Stappenbeck TS, Sibley LD. Cell Host Microbe. 2019 Jun 18. pii: S1931-3128(19)30252-5. doi: 10.1016/j.chom.2019.05.007. PubMed 31231046.
Backbone
  Vector backbone: pUC19
  Backbone manufacturer: invitrogen
  Backbone size w/o insert (bp): 2300
  Total vector size (bp): 8357
  Modifications to backbone: No
  Vector type: Cryptosporidium Expression
Growth in bacteria
  Bacterial resistance: Ampicillin, 100 μg/mL
  Growth temperature: 37°C
  Growth strain: DH5alpha
  Copy number: High Copy
Gene/Insert 1
  Gene/Insert name: mCh-Nluc-P2A-neo
  Species: Synthetic
  Promoter: Cryptosporidium actin and enolase
  Tag / fusion protein: mCherry and Nluc-neo
  Cloning method: Gibson Cloning
  Sequencing primers: 5′ TGAGAGCTTTCAATCAGCTCAGAATGAGTTGGTTATAAACAGT; 3′ GTTATAGATTGCATGCGCTTAATTAATCAGAAGAATTCGTCAAGA
Gene/Insert 2
  Gene/Insert name: UPRT 5'UTR
  Species: Cryptosporidium parvum
  Cloning method: Gibson Cloning
  Sequencing primers: 5′ ttacgccaagcttgcatgcctgcagagttataagcacca; 3′ ataaccaactcattctgagctgattgaaagctctcaattgagt
Gene/Insert 3
  Gene/Insert name: UPRT 3'UTR
  Species: Cryptosporidium parvum
  Cloning method: Gibson Cloning
  Sequencing primers: 5′ attcttctgattaattaagcgcatgcaatctataactaattccaaa; 3′ cagtgaattcgagctcggtacccgggattatacttccttgctggtt
Terms and licenses: Academic/Nonprofit Terms; Industry Terms: Not Available to Industry
How to cite: UPRT-mCh-Nluc-P2A-neo-UPRT was a gift from David Sibley (Addgene plasmid # 135015 ; http://n2t.net/addgene:135015 ; RRID:Addgene_135015)
